Addgene plasmid #211187: pBiT3.1-C_DDB1:1-1140
Purpose: Mammalian expression of full-length human DDB1. C-terminal HiBiT tag.
Depositing lab: Cheryl Arrowsmith. Depositing organization: University of Toronto. Publication: A Target Class Ligandability Evaluation of WD40 Repeat-Containing Proteins. Ackloo S, Li F, Szewczyk M, Seitova A, Loppnau P, Zeng H, Xu J, Ahmad S, Arnautova YA, Baghaie AJ, Beldar S, Bolotokova A, Centrella PA, Chau I, Clark MA, Cuozzo JW, Dehghani-Tafti S, Disch JS, Dong A, Dumas A, Feng JA, Ghiabi P, Gibson E, Gilmer J, Goldman B, Green SR, Guie MA, Guilinger JP, Harms N, Herasymenko O, Houliston S, Hutchinson A, Kearnes S, Keefe AD, Kimani SW, Kramer T, Kutera M, Kwak HA, Lento C, Li Y, Liu J, Loup J, Machado RAC, Mulhern CJ, Perveen S, Righetto GL, Riley P, Shrestha S, Sigel EA, Silva M, Sintchak MD, Slakman BL, Taylor RD, Thompson J, Torng W, Underkoffler C, von Rechenberg M, Walsh RT, Watson I, Wilson DJ, Wolf E, Yadav M, Yazdi AK, Zhang J, Zhang Y, Santhakumar V, Edwards AM, Barsyte-Lovejoy D, Schapira M, Brown PJ, Halabelian L, Arrowsmith CH. J Med Chem. 2025 Jan 23;68(2):1092-1112. doi: 10.1021/acs.jmedchem.4c02010. Epub 2024 Nov 4. PubMed 39495097.
Backbone
  Vector backbone: pBiT3.1-C
  Backbone manufacturer: Promega
  Vector type: Mammalian Expression
  Selectable markers: Neomycin (select with G418)
Growth in bacteria
  Bacterial resistance: Kanamycin, 50 μg/mL
  Growth temperature: 37°C
  Growth strain: DH5alpha
  Copy number: High Copy
Gene/Insert
  Gene/Insert name: DDB1:M1-H1140
  Species: H. sapiens (human)
  Insert size (bp): 3420
  Mutation: wild type
  Entrez Gene: DDB1 (a.k.a. DDBA, UV-DDB1, WHIKERS, XAP1, XPCE, XPE, XPE-BF)
  Promoter: CMV
  Tag / fusion protein: GSSGGSSGVSGWRLFKKIS (C terminal on insert)
  Cloning method: Ligation Independent Cloning
  Sequencing primers: 5′ T7; 3′ TTGCTCAGCGGTGGCAGCAG
Resource information
  A portion of this plasmid was derived from a plasmid made by: Mammalian Gene Collection (BC051764)
Terms and licenses: Academic/Nonprofit Terms; Industry Terms: Not Available to Industry
Depositor comments: 5' Cloning Site: EcoR1 (not destroyed), 3' Cloning Site: Xho1 (not destroyed).
How to cite: pBiT3.1-C_DDB1:1-1140 was a gift from Cheryl Arrowsmith (Addgene plasmid # 211187 ; http://n2t.net/addgene:211187 ; RRID:Addgene_211187)
