[The description below was written by a language model from this plasmid's Addgene catalogue record and pLannotate feature annotations shown in this document.]
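Description:
pBiT3.1-C_DDB1:1-1140 is a mammalian expression plasmid built on Promega's pBiT3.1-C backbone, carrying full-length, wild-type human DDB1 (residues M1 to H1140, a 3,420 bp insert derived from a Mammalian Gene Collection clone) fused at its C terminus to a HiBiT peptide through a short glycine/serine linker. The open reading frame was inserted by ligation-independent cloning between EcoRI and XhoI sites that remain intact. Transcription is driven by the CMV immediate-early enhancer and promoter, followed by a chimeric β-globin/immunoglobulin intron that improves mRNA processing, and terminated by an SV40 polyadenylation signal. A T7 promoter sits just upstream of the coding sequence and serves as a sequencing primer site. The small "SET1" and large T antigen fragments called by the annotation software downstream of the insert are probably incidental matches to short stretches of vector sequence rather than functional parts.

The plasmid replicates at high copy in E. coli from a ColE1/pUC-type origin and is selected with kanamycin through a neo (nptII) gene under the bacterial EM7 promoter, with a loxP site just upstream. The catalogue entry lists neomycin/G418 as the mammalian selectable marker, but the feature table shows no eukaryotic promoter directly upstream of neo and instead shows an SV40 promoter-driven blasticidin S deaminase cassette with a synthetic poly(A) signal. The record does not resolve this discrepancy.

HiBiT is a small peptide that complements the LgBiT fragment to reconstitute NanoLuc luciferase, allowing luminescent quantification of the tagged protein. DDB1 is a core component of the UV-DDB DNA damage recognition complex and of CUL4-based ubiquitin ligases. The construct comes from a study evaluating the ligandability of WD40 repeat proteins, which suggests use in cell-based assays of DDB1 levels or ligand engagement, although the record does not name the specific assay.
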