Features (pLannotate 1.2.2; 17 found; start..end, strand, type, name):
     24..105     -  polyA_signal   SV40 poly(A) signal: SV40 polyadenylation signal
    128..211     -  CDS            large T antigen (fragment): large T antigen from SV40 (simian virus 40)
    276..641     +  enhancer       CMV enhancer: human cytomegalovirus immediate early enhancer
    643..842     +  promoter       CMV promoter: human cytomegalovirus (CMV) immediate early promoter
    981..1113    +  intron         chimeric intron: chimera between introns from human β-globin and immunoglobulin heavy chain genes
   1157..1175    +  promoter       T7 promoter: promoter for bacteriophage T7 RNA polymerase
   1243..4662    +  CDS            DDB1 (sequence withheld): DDB1_HUMAN - Also known as XAP1. Experimental evidence at protein level: Swiss-Prot protein existence level 1. Protein, which is both involved in DNA repair and protein ubiquitination, as part of the UV-DDB complex and DCX (DDB1-CUL4-X-box) complexes, respectively (PubMed:15448697, PubMed:14739464, PubMed:16260596, PubMed:16482215, PubMed:17079684, PubMed:16407242, PubMed:16407252, PubMed:16940174). Core component of the UV-DDB complex (UV-damaged DNA-binding protein complex), a complex that recognizes UV- induced DNA damage and recruit proteins of the nucleotide excision repair pathway (the N
   4758..4785    +  CDS            SET1 (fragment): solubility-enhancement tag derived from T7 phage gene 10B
   4811..4932    -  polyA_signal   SV40 poly(A) signal: SV40 polyadenylation signal
   4955..5023    -  CDS            large T antigen (fragment): large T antigen from SV40 (simian virus 40)
   5047..5080    +  protein_bind   loxP: Cre-mediated recombination occurs in the 8-bp core sequence (GCATACAT). Cre recombinase
   5090..5137    +  promoter       EM7 promoter: synthetic bacterial promoter&nbsp
   5169..5960    +  CDS            neo: KKA2_KLEPN - Also known as kan, nptII. Experimental evidence at protein level: Swiss-Prot protein existence level 1. Resistance to kanamycin, neomycin, paromomycin, ribostamycin, butirosin and gentamicin B. From Klebsiella pneumoniae.
   6121..6709    -  rep_origin     ori: high-copy-number ColE1/pMB1/pBR322/pUC origin of replication
   6835..6883    -  polyA_signal   poly(A) signal: synthetic polyadenylation signal
   6907..7305    -  CDS            BSD: blasticidin S deaminase; Aspergillus terreus BSD; confers resistance to blasticidin
   7336..7693    -  promoter       SV40 promoter: SV40 enhancer and early promoter
>Addgene plasmid #211187 | pBiT3.1-C_DDB1:1-1140 | addgene full sequence | sequence record 425886 | Addgene NGS Result
AAGACGCGTTAATTAAGACGTCGGCAGTGAAAAAAATGCTTTATTTGTGAAATTTGTGATGCTATTGCTT
TATTTGTAACCATTATAAGCTGCAATAAACAAGTTAACAACAACAATTGCATTCATTTTATGTTTCAGGT
TCAGGGGGAGGTGTGGGAGGTTTTTTAAAGCAAGTAAAACCTCTACAAATGTGGTATGGCTGATTATGAT
CCGCGGCCGCAATACGTCGACGTTATCAGCTGACTTCGTACGAGAGCCTAGGATTATGGCGCGCCACTAG
TTATTAATAGTAATCAATTACGGGGTCATTAGTTCATAGCCCATATATGGAGTTCCGCGTTACATAACTT
ACGGTAAATGGCCCGCCTGGCTGACCGCCCAACGACCCCCGCCCATTGACGTCAATAATGACGTATGTTC
CCATAGTAACGCCAATAGGGACTTTCCATTGACGTCAATGGGTGGAGTATTTACGGTAAACTGCCCACTT
GGCAGTACATCAAGTGTATCATATGCCAAGTCCGCCCCCTATTGACGTCAATGACGGTAAATGGCCCGCC
TGGCATTATGCCCAGTACATGACCTTACGGGACTTTCCTACTTGGCAGTACATCTACGTATTAGTCATCG
CTATTACCATGGTGATGCGGTTTTGGCAGTACACCAATGGGCGTGGATAGCGGTTTGACTCACGGGGATT
TCCAAGTCTCCACCCCATTGACGTCAATGGGAGTTTGTTTTGGCACCAAAATCAACGGGACTTTCCAAAA
TGTCGTAATAACCCCGCCCCGTTGACGCAAATGGGCGGTAGGCGTGTACGGTGGGAGGTCTATATAAGCA
GAGCTGGTTTAGTGAACCGTCAGATCACTAGAATCTTTATTGCGGTAGTTTATCACAGTTAAATTGCTAA
CGCAGTCAGTGCTTCTGACACAACAGTCTCGAACTTAAGCTGCAGAAGTTGGTCGTGAGGCACTGGGCAG
GTAAGTATCAAGGTTACAAGACAGGTTTAAGGAGACCAATAGAAACTGGGCTTGTCGAGACAGAGAAGAC
TCTTGCGTTTCTGATAGGCACCTATTGGTCTTACTGACATCCACTTTGCCTTTCTCTCCACAGGTGTCCA
CTCCCAGTTCAATTACAGCTCTTAAGGCTAGAGTATTAATACGACTCACTATAGGGGCGATCGCAACAAG
CTTCGGGAAGATCTGGAGCTAGCGGCGGGGGATCCGGTGGGAATTCGACACC
[3420 nt withheld, positions 1243-4662]
GGCTCGAGCGGTGGGAGCTCCGGTGTGAGCGGCTGGCGGCTGTTCAAGAAGATTAGCTAAGTTTAAACGG
CCGCGACTCTAGACTGCAGGCATGCAAGCTGATTTGGCTGCTGCCACCGCTGAGCAAGGCCGCTTCGAGC
AGACATGATAAGATACATTGATGAGTTTGGACAAACCACAACTAGAATGCAGTGAAAAAAATGCTTTATT
TGTGAAATTTGTGATGCTATTGCTTTATTTGTAACCATTATAAGCTGCAATAAACAAGTTAACAACAACA
ATTGCATTCATTTTATGTTTCAGGTTCAGGGGGAGATGTGGGAGGTTTTTTTAAGCAAGTAAAACCTCTA
CAAATGTGGTAAAATCTTAATTAAGACTTCTAATATAACTTCGTATAGCATACATTATACGAAGTTATGG
TTCCACTGTTGACAATTAATCATCGGCATAGTATATCGGCATAGTATAATACGACAAGGTGAGGAACTAA
ACCCAGGAGGCAGATCATGATTGAACAAGATGGATTGCACGCAGGTTCTCCGGCCGCTTGGGTGGAGAGG
CTATTCGGCTATGACTGGGCACAACAGACAATCGGCTGCTCTGATGCCGCCGTGTTCCGGCTGTCAGCGC
AGGGGCGCCCGGTTCTTTTTGTCAAGACCGACCTGTCCGGTGCCCTGAATGAACTGCAGGACGAGGCAGC
GCGGCTATCGTGGCTGGCCACGACGGGCGTTCCTTGCGCAGCTGTGCTCGACGTTGTCACTGAAGCGGGA
AGGGACTGGCTGCTATTGGGCGAAGTGCCGGGGCAGGATCTCCTGTCATCTCACCTTGCTCCTGCCGAGA
AAGTATCCATCATGGCTGATGCAATGCGGCGGCTGCATACGCTTGATCCGGCTACCTGCCCATTCGACCA
CCAAGCGAAACATCGCATCGAGCGAGCACGTACTCGGATGGAAGCCGGTCTTGTCGATCAGGATGATCTG
GACGAAGAGCATCAGGGGCTCGCGCCAGCCGAACTGTTCGCCAGGCTCAAGGCGCGCATGCCCGACGGCG
AGGATCTCGTCGTGACCCATGGCGATGCCTGCTTGCCGAATATCATGGTGGAAAATGGCCGCTTTTCTGG
ATTCATCGACTGTGGCCGGCTGGGTGTGGCGGACCGCTATCAGGACATAGCGTTGGCTACCCGTGATATT
GCTGAAGAGCTTGGCGGCGAATGGGCTGACCGCTTCCTCGTGCTTTACGGTATCGCCGCTCCCGATTCGC
AGCGCATCGCCTTCTATCGCCTTCTTGACGAGTTCTTCTGATTCGAAATGACCGACCAAGCGACGCCCAA
CCGGTATCAGCTCACTCAAAGGCGGTAATACGGTTATCCACAGAATCAGGGGATAACGCAGGAAAGAACA
TGTGAGCAAAAGGCCAGCAAAAGGCCAGGAACCGTAAAAAGGCCGCGTTGCTGGCGTTTTTCCATAGGCT
CCGCCCCCCTGACGAGCATCACAAAAATCGACGCTCAAGTCAGAGGTGGCGAAACCCGACAGGACTATAA
AGATACCAGGCGTTTCCCCCTGGAAGCTCCCTCGTGCGCTCTCCTGTTCCGACCCTGCCGCTTACCGGAT
ACCTGTCCGCCTTTCTCCCTTCGGGAAGCGTGGCGCTTTCTCATAGCTCACGCTGTAGGTATCTCAGTTC
GGTGTAGGTCGTTCGCTCCAAGCTGGGCTGTGTGCACGAACCCCCCGTTCAGCCCGACCGCTGCGCCTTA
TCCGGTAACTATCGTCTTGAGTCCAACCCGGTAAGACACGACTTATCGCCACTGGCAGCAGCCACTGGTA
ACAGGATTAGCAGAGCGAGGTATGTAGGCGGTGCTACAGAGTTCTTGAAGTGGTGGCCTAACTACGGCTA
CACTAGAAGGACAGTATTTGGTATCTGCGCTCTGCTGAAGCCAGTTACCTTCGGAAAAAGAGTTGGTAGC
TCTTGATCCGGCAAACAAACCACCGCTGGTAGCGGTGGTTTTTTTGTTTGCAAGCAGCAGATTACGCGCA
GAAAAAAAGGATTTCAAGAAGATCCTTTGATCTTTTCTACGGGGTCTGACGCTCAGTGGAACGAAAACTC
ACGTTAAGGGATTTTGGTCATGAGATTATCAAAAAGGATCTTCACCTAGATCCTTTTATAGTCCGGAATC
GTCACACAAAAAACCAACACACAGATGTAATGAAAATAAAGATATTTTATTGCGGCCATCGTGATGGCTA
GAGTTTAGCCCTCCCACACATAACCAGAGGGCAGCAATTCACGAATCCCAACTGCCGTCGGCTGTCCATC
ACTGTCCTTCACTATGGCTTTGATCCCAGGATGCAGATCGAGAAGCACCTGTCGGCACCGTCCGCAGGGG
CTCAAGATGCCCCTGTTCTCATTTCCGATCGCGACGATACAAGTCAGGTTGCCAGCTGCCGCAGCAGCAG
CAGTGCCCAGCACCACGAGTTCTGCACAAGGTCCCCCAGTAAAATGATATACATTGACACCAGTGAAGAT
GCGGCCGTCGCTAGAGAGAGCTGCGCTGGCGACGCTGTAGTCTTCAGAGATGGGGATGCTGTTGATTGTA
GCCGTTGCTCTTTCAATGAGGGTGGATTCTTCTTGAGACAAAGGCTTGGCCATGGTGGCGCTAGTGTCAG
AAGAATCGAGCTTTTTGCAAAAGCCTAGGCCTCCAAAAAAGCCTCCTCACTACTTCTGGAATAGCTCAGA
GGCCGAGGCGGCCTCGGCCTCTGCATAAATAAAAAAAATTAGTCAGCCATGGGGCGGAGAATGGGCGGAA
CTGGGCGGAGTTAGGGGCGGGATGGGCGGAGTTAGGGGCGGGACTATGGTTGCTGACTAATTGAGATGCA
TGCTTTGCATACTTCTGCCTGCTGGGGAGCCTGGGGACTTTCCACACCTGGTTGCTGACTAATTGAGATG
CATGCTTTGCATACTTCTGCCTGCTGGGGAGCCTGGGGACTTTCCACACCCTAACTGACACACATTCCAC
AGCTGGTTCTTTCCGCCTCAGAAGGTACCTAACCAAGTTCCTCTTTCAGAGGTTATTTCAGGCCATGGTG
CTGCGC
