>Addgene plasmid #211187 | pBiT3.1-C_DDB1:1-1140 | depositor partial sequence | sequence record 411852 | Insert sequence
[3420 nt withheld, positions 1-3420]
